Addgene plasmid #134667: pLVX-EF1a-PTDSS1-IRES-Puromycin
Purpose: Expresses EGFP-tagged Mitochondria-associated ER membrane marker
Depositing lab: David Andrews. Depositing organization: Sunnybrook Research Institute. Publication: A reference library for assigning protein subcellular localizations by image-based machine learning. Schormann W, Hariharan S, Andrews DW. J Cell Biol. 2020 Mar 2;219(3). pii: 133635. doi: 10.1083/jcb.201904090. PubMed 31968357.
Backbone
  Vector backbone: pLVX-EF1a-IRES-Puromycin
  Backbone size w/o insert (bp): 8825
  Total vector size (bp): 10950
  Vector type: Mammalian Expression, Lentiviral
  Selectable markers: Puromycin
Growth in bacteria
  Bacterial resistance: Ampicillin, 100 μg/mL
  Growth temperature: 30°C
  Growth strain: NEB Stable
  Copy number: High Copy
Gene/Insert
  Gene/Insert name: PTDSS1 (alt name: Phosphatidylserine synthase-1)
  Species: H. sapiens (human)
  Insert size (bp): 1422
  Entrez Gene: PTDSS1 (a.k.a. LMHD, PSS1, PSSA)
  Promoter: EF1a
  Tag / fusion protein: EGFP (N terminal on insert)
  Cloning method: Gibson Cloning
  Sequencing primers: 5′ aag cgc gat cac atg gtc ctg
Terms and licenses: Academic/Nonprofit Terms; Industry Terms: Not Available to Industry
How to cite: pLVX-EF1a-PTDSS1-IRES-Puromycin was a gift from David Andrews (Addgene plasmid # 134667 ; http://n2t.net/addgene:134667 ; RRID:Addgene_134667)
