[The description below was written by a language model from this plasmid's Addgene catalogue record and pLannotate feature annotations shown in this document.]
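Description:
pLVX-EF1a-PTDSS1-IRES-Puromycin is an HIV-1-based lentiviral transfer plasmid for mammalian expression, built on the pLVX-EF1a-IRES-Puromycin backbone (about 10.9 kb in total). In bacteria it is maintained through a high-copy ColE1/pUC-type origin and selected with ampicillin via the β-lactamase gene. The viral portion is bounded by two HIV-1 long terminal repeats and carries the elements needed for vector genome production and transduction. These are the Ψ packaging signal with an adjoining gag fragment, the Rev response element for Rev-dependent nuclear export of the full-length RNA, and the cPPT/CTS, which aids nuclear import of the reverse-transcribed genome. Residual nef and rev fragments are annotated as remnants of the parental virus sequence, not as functional genes.

The payload is a single bicistronic transcript driven by the human EF-1α promoter together with its intron A sequences. The first cistron encodes EGFP fused directly to the N-terminus of human PTDSS1 (phosphatidylserine synthase-1), an enzyme that makes phosphatidylserine by exchanging the head group of phosphatidylcholine or phosphatidylethanolamine for serine. An EMCV IRES then allows cap-independent translation of puromycin N-acetyltransferase from the same mRNA, so puromycin selection enriches for cells that also express the fusion. A WPRE downstream of the puromycin gene enhances transcript stability and expression.

According to the record, the EGFP-PTDSS1 fusion serves as a fluorescent marker for mitochondria-associated ER membranes. It was deposited as part of a reference library of landmark proteins for assigning subcellular localization by image-based machine learning.
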