Features (pLannotate 1.2.2; 25 found; start..end, strand, type, name):
    377..634     +  LTR            5' LTR (truncated): truncated 5' long terminal repeat (LTR) from HIV-1
    681..806     +  misc_feature   HIV-1 Ψ: packaging signal of human immunodeficiency virus type 1
    790..1128    +  CDS            HIV-1 gag (fragment): gag protein from human immunodeficiency virus 1; gag
   1303..1536    +  misc_feature   RRE: The Rev response element (RRE) of HIV-1 allows for Rev-dependent mRNA export from the nucleus to the cytoplasm.
   1913..2013    +  CDS            Rev (fragment): human immunodeficiency virus 1 (HIV-1) Rev protein; rev; enhances nuclear export of unspliced and incompletely spliced viral mRNAs
   2028..2143    +  misc_feature   cPPT/CTS: central polypurine tract and central termination sequence of HIV-1 (lacking the first T)
   2356..2567    +  promoter       EF-1α core promoter: core promoter for human elongation factor EF-1α
   2568..2681    +  intron         EF-1α intron A (fragment): intron upstream of the start codon of human EF-1α
   3307..3510    +  intron         EF-1α intron A: truncated intron upstream of the start codon of human EF-1α
   3536..4252    +  CDS            EGFP: EGFP is a basic (constitutively fluorescent) green fluorescent protein published in 1996, derived from Aequorea victoria. It is reported to be a rapidly-maturing weak dimer with moderate acid sensitivity.
   4253..5671    +  CDS            PTDSS1: PTSS1_HUMAN - Also known as KIAA0024, PSSA. Experimental evidence at protein level: Swiss-Prot protein existence level 1. Catalyzes a base-exchange reaction in which the polar head group of phosphatidylethanolamine (PE) or phosphatidylcholine (PC) is replaced by L-serine (PubMed:19014349, PubMed:24241535). Catalyzes mainly the conversion of phosphatidylcholine (PubMed:19014349, PubMed:24241535). Also converts, in vitro and to a lesser extent, phosphatidylethanolamine (PubMed:19014349, PubMed:24241535). From Homo sapiens (Human).
   5794..6256    +  misc_feature   IRES: internal ribosome entry site (IRES) of the encephalomyocarditis virus (EMCV)
   6289..6886    +  CDS            PuroR (fragment): puromycin N-acetyltransferase; pac from Streptomyces alboniger; confers resistance to puromycin
   6902..7490    +  misc_feature   WPRE: woodchuck hepatitis virus posttranscriptional regulatory element
   7507..8025    +  CDS            nef (fragment): NEF_HV1BR - Experimental evidence at protein level: Swiss-Prot protein existence level 1. Extracellular Nef protein targets CD4(+) T-lymphocytes for apoptosis by interacting with CXCR4 surface receptors (PubMed:14990729). From Human immunodeficiency virus type 1 group M subtype B (isolate BRU/LAI) (HIV-1).
   8073..8330    +  LTR            5' LTR (truncated): truncated 5' long terminal repeat (LTR) from HIV-1
   8480..8502    -  protein_bind   lac operator (fragment): The lac repressor binds to the lac operator to inhibit transcription in E. coli. This inhibition can be relieved by adding lactose or isopropyl-β-D-thiogalactopyranoside (IPTG). lac repressor encoded by lacI
   8506..8536    -  promoter       lac promoter: promoter for the E. coli lac operon
   8551..8572    -  protein_bind   CAP binding site: CAP binding activates transcription in the presence of cAMP. E. coli catabolite activator protein
   8585..8677    -  CDS            lacI (fragment): lac repressor; lacI; The lac repressor binds to the lac operator to inhibit transcription in E. coli. This inhibition can be relieved by adding lactose or isopropyl-β-D-thiogalactopyranoside (IPTG).
   8860..9448    -  rep_origin     ori: high-copy-number ColE1/pMB1/pBR322/pUC origin of replication
   9619..10479   -  CDS            AmpR: β-lactamase; bla; confers resistance to ampicillin, carbenicillin, and related antibiotics
  10480..10584   -  promoter       AmpR promoter: bla
  10632..10766   +  polyA_signal   SV40 poly(A) signal: SV40 polyadenylation signal
  10933..329     +  CDS            nef (fragment) (across the origin): NEF_HV1BR - Experimental evidence at protein level: Swiss-Prot protein existence level 1. Extracellular Nef protein targets CD4(+) T-lymphocytes for apoptosis by interacting with CXCR4 surface receptors (PubMed:14990729). From Human immunodeficiency virus type 1 group M subtype B (isolate BRU/LAI) (HIV-1).
>Addgene plasmid #134667 | pLVX-EF1a-PTDSS1-IRES-Puromycin | addgene full sequence | sequence record 322917 | Addgene NGS Result
TGGAAGGGCTAATTCACTCCCAAAGAAGACAAGATATCCTTGATCTGTGGATCTACCACACACAAGGCTA
CTTCCCTGATTAGCAGAACTACACACCAGGGCCAGGGGTCAGATATCCACTGACCTTTGGATGGTGCTAC
AAGCTAGTACCAGTTGAGCCAGATAAGGTAGAAGAGGCCAATAAAGGAGAGAACACCAGCTTGTTACACC
CTGTGAGCCTGCATGGGATGGATGACCCGGAGAGAGAAGTGTTAGAGTGGAGGTTTGACAGCCGCCTAGC
ATTTCATCACGTGGCCCGAGAGCTGCATCCGGAGTACTTCAAGAACTGCTGATATCGAGCTTGCTACAAG
GGACTTTCCGCTGGGGACTTTCCAGGGAGGCGTGGCCTGGGCGGGACTGGGGAGTGGCGAGCCCTCAGAT
CCTGCATATAAGCAGCTGCTTTTTGCCTGTACTGGGTCTCTCTGGTTAGACCAGATCTGAGCCTGGGAGC
TCTCTGGCTAACTAGGGAACCCACTGCTTAAGCCTCAATAAAGCTTGCCTTGAGTGCTTCAAGTAGTGTG
TGCCCGTCTGTTGTGTGACTCTGGTAACTAGAGATCCCTCAGACCCTTTTAGTCAGTGTGGAAAATCTCT
AGCAGTGGCGCCCGAACAGGGACTTGAAAGCGAAAGGGAAACCAGAGGAGCTCTCTCGACGCAGGACTCG
GCTTGCTGAAGCGCGCACGGCAAGAGGCGAGGGGCGGCGACTGGTGAGTACGCCAAAAATTTTGACTAGC
GGAGGCTAGAAGGAGAGAGATGGGTGCGAGAGCGTCAGTATTAAGCGGGGGAGAATTAGATCGCGATGGG
AAAAAATTCGGTTAAGGCCAGGGGGAAAGAAAAAATATAAATTAAAACATATAGTATGGGCAAGCAGGGA
GCTAGAACGATTCGCAGTTAATCCTGGCCTGTTAGAAACATCAGAAGGCTGTAGACAAATACTGGGACAG
CTACAACCATCCCTTCAGACAGGATCAGAAGAACTTAGATCATTATATAATACAGTAGCAACCCTCTATT
GTGTGCATCAAAGGATAGAGATAAAAGACACCAAGGAAGCTTTAGACAAGATAGAGGAAGAGCAAAACAA
AAGTAAGACCACCGCACAGCAAGCGGCCGGCCGCTGATCTTCAGACCTGGAGGAGGAGATATGAGGGACA
ATTGGAGAAGTGAATTATATAAATATAAAGTAGTAAAAATTGAACCATTAGGAGTAGCACCCACCAAGGC
AAAGAGAAGAGTGGTGCAGAGAGAAAAAAGAGCAGTGGGAATAGGAGCTTTGTTCCTTGGGTTCTTGGGA
GCAGCAGGAAGCACTATGGGCGCAGCGTCAATGACGCTGACGGTACAGGCCAGACAATTATTGTCTGGTA
TAGTGCAGCAGCAGAACAATTTGCTGAGGGCTATTGAGGCGCAACAGCATCTGTTGCAACTCACAGTCTG
GGGCATCAAGCAGCTCCAGGCAAGAATCCTGGCTGTGGAAAGATACCTAAAGGATCAACAGCTCCTGGGG
ATTTGGGGTTGCTCTGGAAAACTCATTTGCACCACTGCTGTGCCTTGGAATGCTAGTTGGAGTAATAAAT
CTCTGGAACAGATTTGGAATCACACGACCTGGATGGAGTGGGACAGAGAAATTAACAATTACACAAGCTT
AATACACTCCTTAATTGAAGAATCGCAAAACCAGCAAGAAAAGAATGAACAAGAATTATTGGAATTAGAT
AAATGGGCAAGTTTGTGGAATTGGTTTAACATAACAAATTGGCTGTGGTATATAAAATTATTCATAATGA
TAGTAGGAGGCTTGGTAGGTTTAAGAATAGTTTTTGCTGTACTTTCTATAGTGAATAGAGTTAGGCAGGG
ATATTCACCATTATCGTTTCAGACCCACCTCCCAACCCCGAGGGGACCCGACAGGCCCGAAGGAATAGAA
GAAGAAGGTGGAGAGAGAGACAGAGACAGATCCATTCGATTAGTGAACGGATCTCGACGGTATCGCCTTT
AAAAGAAAAGGGGGGATTGGGGGGTACAGTGCAGGGGAAAGAATAGTAGACATAATAGCAACAGACATAC
AAACTAAAGAATTACAAAAACAAATTACAAAAATTCAAAATTTTCGGGTTTATTACAGGGACAGCAGAGA
TCCAGTTTATCGATGAGTAATTCATACAAAAGGACTCGCCCCTGCCTTGGGGAATCCCAGGGACCGTCGT
TAAACTCCCACTAACGTAGAACCCAGAGATCGCTGCGTTCCCGCCCCCTCACCCGCCCGCTCTCGTCATC
ACTGAGGTGGAGAAGAGCATGCGTGAGGCTCCGGTGCCCGTCAGTGGGCAGAGCGCACATCGCCCACAGT
CCCCGAGAAGTTGGGGGGAGGGGTCGGCAATTGAACCGGTGCCTAGAGAAGGTGGCGCGGGGTAAACTGG
GAAAGTGATGTCGTGTACTGGCTCCGCCTTTTTCCCGAGGGTGGGGGAGAACCGTATATAAGTGCAGTAG
TCGCCGTGAACGTTCTTTTTCGCAACGGGTTTGCCGCCAGAACACAGGTAAGTGCCGTGTGTGGTTCCCG
CGGGCCTGGCCTCTTTACGGGTTATGGCCCTTGCGTGCCTTGAATTACTTCCACGCCCCTGGCTGCAGTA
CGTGATTCTTGATCCCGAGCTTCGGGTTGGAAGTGGGTGGGAGAGTTCGAGGCCTTGCGCTTAAGGAGCC
CCTTCGCCTCGTGCTTGAGTTGAGGCCTGGCTTGGGCGCTGGGGCCGCCGCGTGCGAATCTGGTGGCACC
TTCGCGCCTGTCTCGCTGCTTTCGATAAGTCTCTAGCCATTTAAAATTTTTGATGACCTGCTGCGACGCT
TTTTTTCTGGCAAGATAGTCTTGTAAATGCGGGCCAAGATCTGCACACTGGTATTTCGGTTTTTGGGGCC
GCGGGCGGCGACGGGGCCCGTGCGTCCCAGCGCACATGTTCGGCGAGGCGGGGCCTGCGAGCGCGGCCAC
CGAGAATCGGACGGGGGTAGTCTCAAGCTGGCCGGCCTGCTCTGGTGCCTGGCCTCGCGCCGCCGTGTAT
CGCCCCGCCCTGGGCGGCAAGGCTGGCCCGGTCGGCACCAGTTGCGTGAGCGGAAAGATGGCCGCTTCCC
GGCCCTGCTGCAGGGAGCTCAAAATGGAGGACGCGGCGCTCGGGAGAGCGGGCGGGTGAGTCACCCACAC
AAAGGAAAAGGGCCTTTCCGTCCTCAGCCGTCGCTTCATGTGACTCCACGGAGTACCGGGCGCCGTCCAG
GCACCTCGATTAGTTCTCGAGCTTTTGGAGTACGTCGTCTTTAGGTTGGGGGGAGGGGTTTTATGCGATG
GAGTTTCCCCACACTGAGTGGGTGGAGACTGAAGTTAGGCCAGCTTGGCACTTGATGTAATTCTCCTTGG
AATTTGCCCTTTTTGAGTTTGGATCTTGGTTCATTCTCAAGCCTCAGACAGTGGTTCAAAGTTTTTTTCT
TCCATTTCAGGTGTCGTGAGGATCTATTTCCGGTGATGGTGAGCAAGGGCGAGGAGCTGTTCACCGGGGT
GGTGCCCATCCTGGTCGAGCTGGACGGCGACGTAAACGGCCACAAGTTCAGCGTGTCCGGCGAGGGCGAG
GGCGATGCCACCTACGGCAAGCTGACCCTGAAGTTCATCTGCACCACCGGCAAGCTGCCCGTGCCCTGGC
CCACCCTCGTGACCACCCTGACCTACGGCGTGCAGTGCTTCAGCCGCTACCCCGACCACATGAAGCAGCA
CGACTTCTTCAAGTCCGCCATGCCCGAAGGCTACGTCCAGGAGCGCACCATCTTCTTCAAGGACGACGGC
AACTACAAGACCCGCGCCGAGGTGAAGTTCGAGGGCGACACCCTGGTGAACCGCATCGAGCTGAAGGGCA
TCGACTTCAAGGAGGACGGCAACATCCTGGGGCACAAGCTGGAGTACAACTACAACAGCCACAACGTCTA
TATCATGGCCGACAAGCAGAAGAACGGCATCAAGGTGAACTTCAAGATCCGCCACAACATCGAGGACGGC
AGCGTGCAGCTCGCCGACCACTACCAGCAGAACACCCCCATCGGCGACGGCCCCGTGCTGCTGCCCGACA
ACCACTACCTGAGCACCCAGTCCGCCCTGAGCAAAGACCCCAACGAGAAGCGCGATCACATGGTCCTGCT
GGAGTTCGTGACCGCCGCCGGGATCACTCTCGGCATGGACGAGCTGTACAAGATGGCGTCCTGCGTGGGG
AGCCGGACCCTAAGCAAGGATGATGTGAACTACAAAATGCATTTCCGGATGATCAACGAGCAGCAAGTGG
AGGACATCACCATTGACTTCTTCTACCGGCCGCATACCATCACCCTGCTCAGCTTCACCATCGTCAGCCT
CATGTACTTCGCCTTTACCAGGGATGACTCTGTTCCAGAAGACAACATCTGGAGAGGCATCCTCTCTGTT
ATTTTCTTCTTTCTTATCATCAGTGTGTTAGCTTTCCCCAATGGTCCGTTCACTCGACCTCATCCAGCCT
TATGGCGAATGGTTTTTGGACTCAGTGTGCTCTACTTCCTGTTCCTGGTATTCCTACTCTTCCTGAATTT
CGAGCAGGTTAAATCTCTAATGTATTGGCTAGATCCAAATCTTCGATACGCCACAAGGGAAGCAGATGTC
ATGGAGTATGCTGTGAACTGCCATGTGATCACCTGGGAGAGGATTATCAGCCACTTTGATATTTTTGCAT
TTGGACATTTCTGGGGCTGGGCCATGAAGGCCTTGCTGATCCGTAGTTACGGTCTCTGCTGGACAATCAG
TATTACCTGGGAGCTGACTGAGCTCTTCTTCATGCATCTCCTCCCCAATTTTGCCGAGTGCTGGTGGGAT
CAAGTCATTCTGGACATCCTGTTGTGCAATGGCGGTGGCATTTGGCTGGGCATGGTCGTTTGCCGGTTTT
TAGAGATGAGGACTTACCACTGGGCAAGCTTCAAGGACATTCATACCACCACCGGGAAGATCAAGAGAGC
TGTTCTGCAGTTCACTCCTGCTAGCTGGACCTATGTTCGATGGTTTGACCCCAAATCTTCTTTTCAGAGA
GTAGCTGGAGTGTACCTTTTCATGATCATCTGGCAGCTGACTGAGTTGAATACCTTCTTCTTGAAGCATA
TCTTTGTGTTCCAAGCCAGTCATCCATTAAGTTGGGGTAGAATTCTCTTTATTGGTGGCATCACAGCTCC
CACAGTGAGACAGTACTACGCTTACCTCACCGACACACAGTGCAAGCGCGTAGGAACACAATGCTGGGTG
TTTGGGGTCATTGGTTTCCTGGAGGCCATTGTTTGCATAAAATTTGGACAAGATCTCTTCTCTAAGACCC
AAATACTCTATGTTGTGCTTTGGCTTCTTTGCGTGGCTTTCACCACTTTCCTCTGTCTGTACGGCATGAT
TTGGTATGCAGAACACTATGGTCACCGAGAAAAGACCTACTCGGAGTGTGAAGATGGCACCTACAGTCCA
GAGATCTCCTGGCATCACAGGAAAGGGACAAAAGGTTCTGAAGACAGCCCACCCAAGCATGCAGGCAACA
ACGAAAGCCATTCTTCCAGGAGAAGGAATCGGCATTCCAAGTCAAAAGTCACCAATGGCGTTGGAAAGAA
ATGAGGATCCCGCCCCTCTCCCTCCCCCCCCCCTAACGTTACTGGCCGAAGCCGCTTGGAATAAGGCCGG
TGTGCGTTTGTCTATATGTTATTTTCCACCATATTGCCGTCTTTTGGCAATGTGAGGGCCCGGAAACCTG
GCCCTGTCTTCTTGACGAGCATTCCTAGGGGTCTTTCCCCTCTCGCCAAAGGAATGCAAGGTCTGTTGAA
TGTCGTGAAGGAAGCAGTTCCTCTGGAAGCTTCTTGAAGACAAACAACGTCTGTAGCGACCCTTTGCAGG
CAGCGGAACCCCCCACCTGGCGACAGGTGCCTCTGCGGCCAAAAGCCACGTGTATAAGATACACCTGCAA
AGGCGGCACAACCCCAGTGCCACGTTGTGAGTTGGATAGTTGTGGAAAGAGTCAAATGGCTCTCCTCAAG
CGTATTCAACAAGGGGCTGAAGGATGCCCAGAAGGTACCCCATTGTATGGGATCTGATCTGGGGCCTCGG
TGCACATGCTTTACATGTGTTTAGTCGAGGTTAAAAAAACGTCTAGGCCCCCCGAACCACGGGGACGTGG
TTTTCCTTTGAAAAACACGATGATAAGCTTGCCACAACCCACAAGGAGACGACCTTCCATGACCGAGTAC
AAGCCCACGGTGCGCCTCGCCACCCGCGACGACGTCCCCCGGGCCGTACGCACCCTCGCCGCCGCGTTCG
CCGACTACCCCGCCACGCGCCACACCGTCGACCCGGACCGCCACATCGAGCGGGTCACCGAGCTGCAAGA
ACTCTTCCTCACGCGCGTCGGGCTCGACATCGGCAAGGTGTGGGTCGCGGACGACGGCGCCGCGGTGGCG
GTCTGGACCACGCCGGAGAGCGTCGAAGCGGGGGCGGTGTTCGCCGAGATCGGCCCGCGCATGGCCGAGT
TGAGCGGTTCCCGGCTGGCCGCGCAGCAACAGATGGAAGGCCTCCTGGCGCCGCACCGGCCCAAGGAGCC
CGCGTGGTTCCTGGCCACCGTCGGCGTCTCGCCCGACCACCAGGGCAAGGGTCTGGGCAGCGCCGTCGTG
CTCCCCGGAGTGGAGGCGGCCGAGCGCGCCGGGGTGCCCGCCTTCCTGGAGACCTCCGCGCCCCGCAACC
TCCCCTTCTACGAGCGGCTCGGCTTCACCGTCACCGCCGACGTCGAGGTGCCCGAAGGACCGCGCACCTG
GTGCATGACCCGCAAGCCCGGTGCCTAGACGCGTCTGGAACAATCAACCTCTGGATTACAAAATTTGTGA
AAGATTGACTGGTATTCTTAACTATGTTGCTCCTTTTACGCTATGTGGATACGCTGCTTTAATGCCTTTG
TATCATGCTATTGCTTCCCGTATGGCTTTCATTTTCTCCTCCTTGTATAAATCCTGGTTGCTGTCTCTTT
ATGAGGAGTTGTGGCCCGTTGTCAGGCAACGTGGCGTGGTGTGCACTGTGTTTGCTGACGCAACCCCCAC
TGGTTGGGGCATTGCCACCACCTGTCAGCTCCTTTCCGGGACTTTCGCTTTCCCCCTCCCTATTGCCACG
GCGGAACTCATCGCCGCCTGCCTTGCCCGCTGCTGGACAGGGGCTCGGCTGTTGGGCACTGACAATTCCG
TGGTGTTGTCGGGGAAGCTGACGTCCTTTCCATGGCTGCTCGCCTGTGTTGCCACCTGGATTCTGCGCGG
GACGTCCTTCTGCTACGTCCCTTCGGCCCTCAATCCAGCGGACCTTCCTTCCCGCGGCCTGCTGCCGGCT
CTGCGGCCTCTTCCGCGTCTTCGCCTTCGCCCTCAGACGAGTCGGATCTCCCTTTGGGCCGCCTCCCCGC
CTGGAATTAATTCTGCAGTCGAGACCTAGAAAAACATGGAGCAATCACAAGTAGCAATACAGCAGCTACC
AATGCTGATTGTGCCTGGCTAGAAGCACAAGAGGAGGAGGAGGTGGGTTTTCCAGTCACACCTCAGGTAC
CTTTAAGACCAATGACTTACAAGGCAGCTGTAGATCTTAGCCACTTTTTAAAAGAAAAGAGGGGACTGGA
AGGACTAATTCACTCCCAACGAAGACAAGATATCCTTGATCTGTGGATCTACCACACACAAGGCTACTTC
CCTGATTAGCAGAACTACACACCAGGGCCAGGGGTCAGATATCCACTGACCTTTGGATGGTGCTACAAGC
TAGTACCAGTTGAGCCAGATAAGGTAGAAGAGGCCAATAAAGGAGAGAACACCAGCTTGTTACACCCTGT
GAGCCTGCATGGGATGGATGACCCGGAGAGAGAAGTGTTAGAGTGGAGGTTTGACAGCCGCCTAGCATTT
CATCACGTGGCCCGAGAGCTGCATCCGGAGTACTTCAAGAACTGCTGATATCGAGCTTGCTACAAGGGAC
TTTCCGCTGGGGACTTTCCAGGGAGGCGTGGCCTGGGCGGGACTGGGGAGTGGCGAGCCCTCAGATCCTG
CATATAAGCAGCTGCTTTTTGCCTGTACTGGGTCTCTCTGGTTAGACCAGATCTGAGCCTGGGAGCTCTC
TGGCTAACTAGGGAACCCACTGCTTAAGCCTCAATAAAGCTTGCCTTGAGTGCTTCAAGTAGTGTGTGCC
CGTCTGTTGTGTGACTCTGGTAACTAGAGATCCCTCAGACCCTTTTAGTCAGTGTGGAAAATCTCTAGCA
GTAGTAGTTCATGTCATCTTATTATTCAGTATTTATAACTTGCAAAGAAATGAATATCAGAGAGTGAGAG
GCCTTGACATTGCTAGCGTTTACCGTCGACCTCTAGCTAGAGCTTGGCGTAATCATGGTCATAGCTGTTT
CCTGTGTGAAATTGTTATCCGCTCACAATTCCACACAACATACGAGCCGGAAGCATAAAGTGTAAAGCCT
GGGGTGCCTAATGAGTGAGCTAACTCACATTAATTGCGTTGCGCTCACTGCCCGCTTTCCAGTCGGGAAA
CCTGTCGTGCCAGCTGCATTAATGAATCGGCCAACGCGCGGGGAGAGGCGGTTTGCGTATTGGGCGCTCT
TCCGCTTCCTCGCTCACTGACTCGCTGCGCTCGGTCGTTCGGCTGCGGCGAGCGGTATCAGCTCACTCAA
AGGCGGTAATACGGTTATCCACAGAATCAGGGGATAACGCAGGAAAGAACATGTGAGCAAAAGGCCAGCA
AAAGGCCAGGAACCGTAAAAAGGCCGCGTTGCTGGCGTTTTTCCATAGGCTCCGCCCCCCTGACGAGCAT
CACAAAAATCGACGCTCAAGTCAGAGGTGGCGAAACCCGACAGGACTATAAAGATACCAGGCGTTTCCCC
CTGGAAGCTCCCTCGTGCGCTCTCCTGTTCCGACCCTGCCGCTTACCGGATACCTGTCCGCCTTTCTCCC
TTCGGGAAGCGTGGCGCTTTCTCATAGCTCACGCTGTAGGTATCTCAGTTCGGTGTAGGTCGTTCGCTCC
AAGCTGGGCTGTGTGCACGAACCCCCCGTTCAGCCCGACCGCTGCGCCTTATCCGGTAACTATCGTCTTG
AGTCCAACCCGGTAAGACACGACTTATCGCCACTGGCAGCAGCCACTGGTAACAGGATTAGCAGAGCGAG
GTATGTAGGCGGTGCTACAGAGTTCTTGAAGTGGTGGCCTAACTACGGCTACACTAGAAGAACAGTATTT
GGTATCTGCGCTCTGCTGAAGCCAGTTACCTTCGGAAAAAGAGTTGGTAGCTCTTGATCCGGCAAACAAA
CCACCGCTGGTAGCGGTGGTTTTTTTGTTTGCAAGCAGCAGATTACGCGCAGAAAAAAAGGATCTCAAGA
AGATCCTTTGATCTTTTCTACGGGGTCTGACGCTCAGTGGAACGAAAACTCACGTTAAGGGATTTTGGTC
ATGAGATTATCAAAAAGGATCTTCACCTAGATCCTTTTAAATTAAAAATGAAGTTTTAAATCAATCTAAA
GTATATATGAGTAAACTTGGTCTGACAGTTACCAATGCTTAATCAGTGAGGCACCTATCTCAGCGATCTG
TCTATTTCGTTCATCCATAGTTGCCTGACTCCCCGTCGTGTAGATAACTACGATACGGGAGGGCTTACCA
TCTGGCCCCAGTGCTGCAATGATACCGCGAGACCCACGCTCACCGGCTCCAGATTTATCAGCAATAAACC
AGCCAGCCGGAAGGGCCGAGCGCAGAAGTGGTCCTGCAACTTTATCCGCCTCCATCCAGTCTATTAATTG
TTGCCGGGAAGCTAGAGTAAGTAGTTCGCCAGTTAATAGTTTGCGCAACGTTGTTGCCATTGCTACAGGC
ATCGTGGTGTCACGCTCGTCGTTTGGTATGGCTTCATTCAGCTCCGGTTCCCAACGATCAAGGCGAGTTA
CATGATCCCCCATGTTGTGCAAAAAAGCGGTTAGCTCCTTCGGTCCTCCGATCGTTGTCAGAAGTAAGTT
GGCCGCAGTGTTATCACTCATGGTTATGGCAGCACTGCATAATTCTCTTACTGTCATGCCATCCGTAAGA
TGCTTTTCTGTGACTGGTGAGTACTCAACCAAGTCATTCTGAGAATAGTGTATGCGGCGACCGAGTTGCT
CTTGCCCGGCGTCAATACGGGATAATACCGCGCCACATAGCAGAACTTTAAAAGTGCTCATCATTGGAAA
ACGTTCTTCGGGGCGAAAACTCTCAAGGATCTTACCGCTGTTGAGATCCAGTTCGATGTAACCCACTCGT
GCACCCAACTGATCTTCAGCATCTTTTACTTTCACCAGCGTTTCTGGGTGAGCAAAAACAGGAAGGCAAA
ATGCCGCAAAAAAGGGAATAAGGGCGACACGGAAATGTTGAATACTCATACTCTTCCTTTTTCAATATTA
TTGAAGCATTTATCAGGGTTATTGTCTCATGAGCGGATACATATTTGAATGTATTTAGAAAAATAAACAA
ATAGGGGTTCCGCGCACATTTCCCCGAAAAGTGCCACCTGACGTCGACGGATCGGGAGATCAACTTGTTT
ATTGCAGCTTATAATGGTTACAAATAAAGCAATAGCATCACAAATTTCACAAATAAAGCATTTTTTTCAC
TGCATTCTAGTTGTGGTTTGTCCAAACTCATCAATGTATCTTATCATGTCTGGATCAACTGGATAACTCA
AGCTAACCAAAATCATCCCAAACTTCCCACCCCATACCCTATTACCACTGCCAATTACCTGTGGTTTCAT
TTACTCTAAACCTGTGATTCCTCTGAATTATTTTCATTTTAAAGAAATTGTATTTGTTAAATATGTACTA
CAAACTTAGTAGT
