>Addgene plasmid #134667 | pLVX-EF1a-PTDSS1-IRES-Puromycin | depositor partial sequence | sequence record 263236 | PTDSS1
GACGGTGCGCGGATACTCTCGGCATGGACGAGCTGTACAAGATGGCGTCCTGCGTGGGGAGCCGGACCCT
AAGCAAGGATGATGTGAACTACAAAATGCATTTCCGGATGATCAACGAGCAGCAAGTGGAGGACATCACC
ATTGACTTCTTCTACCGGCCGCATACCATCACCCTGCTCAGCTTCACCATCGTCAGCCTCATGTACTTCG
CCTTTACCAGGGATGACTCTGTTCCAGAAGACAACATCTGGAGAGGCATCCTCTCTGTTATTTTCTTCTT
TCTTATCATCAGTGTGTTAGCTTTCCCCAATGGTCCGTTCACTCGACCTCATCCAGCCTTATGGCGAATG
GTTTTTGGACTCAGTGTGCTCTACTTCCTGTTCCTGGTATTCCTACTCTTCCTGAATTTCGAGCAGGTTA
AATCTCTAATGTATTGGCTAGATCCAAATCTTCGATACGCCACAAGGGAAGCAGATGTCATGGAGTATGC
TGTGAACTGCCATGTGATCACCTGGGAGAGGATTATCAGCCACTTTGATATTTTTGCATTTGGACATTTC
TGGGGCTGGGCCATGAAGGCCTTGCTGATCCGTAGTTACGGTCTCTGCTGGACAATCAGTATTACCTGGG
AGCTGACTGAGCTCTTCTTCATGCATCTCCTCCCCAATTTTGCCGAGTGCTGGTGGGATCAAGTCATTCT
GGACATCCTGTTGTGCAATGGCGGTGGCATTTGGCTGGGCATGGTCGTTTGCCGGTTTTTAGAGATGAGG
ACTTACCACTGGGCAAGCTTCAAGGACATTCATACCACCACCGGGAAGATCAAGAGAGCTGTTCTGCAGT
TCACTCCTGCTAGCTGGACCTATGTTCGATGGTTTGACCCCAAATCTTCTTTTCAGAGAGTAGCTGGAGT
GTACCTTTTCATGATCATCTGGCAGCTGACTGAGTTGAATACCTTCTTCTGAAGCATATCTTTGTGTTCA
AGCCAGTCATCATTAAGTGGTAGATTCTCTTTATGTGCATCACAGCTCACAGTGAGTACTACGCTACTCA
CGACAGTGCAGCGTAGAACCATGCTGGGTTGGTCATGATCTGAGCATGGTGCAAAGTGACAATCTCTAGA
CAACTATGTTGCTGACTTGCGCTCAGTCCATTCGAACGGATGATCGCAACCATTGTCTCCGATGC
